>Addgene plasmid #101019 | pFlg167 | addgene full sequence | sequence record 217120 | Addgene NGS Result
TTCGAGCTCGCCCGACATTGATTATTGACTAGTTATTAATAGTAATCAATTACGGGGTCATTAGTTCATA
GCCCATATATGGAGTTCCGCGTTACATAACTTACGGTAAATGGCCCGCCTGGCTGACCGCCCAACGACCC
CCGCCCATTGACGTCAATAATGACGTATGTTCCCATAGTAACGCCAATAGGGACTTTCCATTGACGTCAA
TGGGTGGAGTATTTACGGTAAACTGCCCACTTGGCAGTACATCAAGTGTATCATATGCCAAGTACGCCCC
CTATTGACGTCAATGACGGTAAATGGCCCGCCTGGCATTATGCCCAGTACATGACCTTATGGGACTTTCC
TACTTGGCAGTACATCTACGTATTAGTCATCGCTATTACCATGGTGATGCGGTTTTGGCAGTACATCAAT
GGGCGTGGATAGCGGTTTGACTCACGGGGATTTCCAAGTCTCCACCCCATTGACGTCAATGGGAGTTTGT
TTTGGCACCAAAATCAACGGGACTTTCCAAAATGTCGTAACAACTCCGCCCCATTGACGCAAATGGGCGG
TAGGCGTGTACGGTGGGAGGTCTATATAAGCAGAGCTCGTTTAGTGAACCGTCAGATCGCCTGGAGACGC
CATCCACGCTGTTTTGACCTCCATAGAAGACACCGGGACCGATCCAGCCTCCGCGGCCGGGAACGGTGCA
TTGGAACGCGGATTCCCCGTGCCAAGAGTGACGTAAGTACCGCCTATAGAGTCTATAGGCCCACCCCCTT
GGCTTCGTTAGAACGCGGCTACAATTAATACATAACCTTATGTATCATACACATACGATTTAGGTGACAC
TATAGAATAACATCCACTTTGCCTTTCTCTCCACAGGTGTCCACTCCCAGGTCCAACTGCACCTCGGTTC
TATCGATTGAATTCTATGGTTGGACCAGGGCTTCTTTTTCGCCAATGTAAAAAGGAATATGCCGTACATC
TTTGCCTTTTTCTGCACCGGTTTTCTAGGTGCGGTTGTGGGTGCCAATTTCCCCAACAATATCCAGATAG
GGGGGTTATTTCCAAACCAACAATCACAGGAACATGCGGCTTTTAGGTTTGCTTTGTCACAACTCACGGA
GCCCCCCAAGCTGCTTCCCCAGATCGATATTGTGAACATCAGCGACAGCTTTGAGATGACTTACCGTTTC
TGTTCCCAGTTCTCCAAAGGAGTCTATGCCATCTTTGGATTTTATGAACGAAGGACTGTCAACATGCTGA
CCTCCTTCTGTGGGGCCCTCCATGTGTGCTTCATTACTCCAAGTTTTCCTGTTGACACATCCAATCAATT
TGTCCTTCAGCTACGCCCGGAACTACAGGAAGCTCTCATTAGCATTATCGACCATTACAAGTGGCAAACC
TTTGTCTACATTTATGATGCTGACCGGGGCCTGTCAGTCCTGCAGAGAGTCTTGGATACAGCCGCAGAGA
AGAACTGGCAGGTAACGGCTGTCAACATTCTGACAACCACCGAGGAAGGATACCGGATGCTCTTTCAGGA
CCTGGAGAAGAAAAAGGAGAGGCTGGTGGTGGTTGACTGTGAATCAGAACGCCTCAACGCCATCCTGGGC
CAGATCGTGAAGCTAGAAAAGAATGGCATCGGGTACCACTACATCCTCGCCAATCTGGGCTTCATGGACA
TTGACTTAAATAAGTTCAAGGAGAGCGGAGCCAATGTGACAGGTTTCCAGCTGGTGAACTACACAGACAC
GATCCCAGCCAGAATCATGCAGCAATGGAGGACAAGTGACTCCCGAGACCATACCAGGGTGGACTGGAAG
AGGCCAAAGTACACTTCTGCTCTCACCTATGATGGTGTCAAGGTGATGGCTGAGGCCTTCCAAAGCCTGC
GGAGGCAGAGGATTGACATATCCCGCCGGGGGAATGCTGGGGACTGTCTGGCTAACCCAGCTGTGCCCTG
GGGTCAAGGGATCGACATCCAGAGAGCCCTGCAGCAGGTGCGCTTCGAAGGTTTGACAGGAAATGTGCAG
TTCAACGAGAAAGGGCGCCGGACCAATTACACCCTCCACGTGATCGAAATGAAACATGATGGAATCCGAA
AGATTGGTTACTGGAATGAAGACGATAAATTTGTCCCCGCAGCCACCGACGCTCAGGCTGGAGGGGACAA
CTCAAGCGTCCAGAATAGGACCTACATCGTCACTACTATCCTCGAAGATCCTTACGTGATGCTTAAAAAG
AATGCCAACCAGTTTGAGGGCAATGACCGCTATGAGGGCTACTGTGTGGAGCTGGCTGCAGAGATCGCCA
AGCACGTGGGCTACTCCTACCGACTTGAGATTGTCAGCGACGGCAAATATGGAGCCCGGGATCCCGACAC
AAAGGCTTGGAATGGCATGGTGGGAGAACTGGTCTATGGAAGAGCAGACGTGGCTGTGGCTCCCTTGACC
ATAACCTTGGTCCGGGAGGAAGTCATCGACTTCTCCAAGCCATTCATGAGTTTGGGAATCTCCATTATGA
TTAAGAAGCCACAGAAGTCCAAGCCAGGTGTCTTCTCCTTTCTTGACCCTTTGGCCCTGTCTCTTATACA
CATCTGGCGCGCCAGCAAGGGCGAGGAGCTGTTCACCGGGGTGGTGCCCATCCTGGTCGAGCTGGACGGC
GACGTAAACGGCCACAAGTTCAGCGTGTCCGGCGAGGGCGAGGGCGATGCCACCTACGGCAAGCTGACCC
TGAAGTTCATCTGCACCACCGGCAAGCTGCCCGTGCCCTGGCCCACCCTCGTGACCACCCTGACCTACGG
CGTGCAGTGCTTCAGCCGCTACTCCGACCACATGAAGCAGCACGACTTCTTCAAGTCCGTCATGCCCGAA
GGCTACGTCCAGGAGCGCACCATCTTCTTCAAGGACGACGGCAACTACAAGACCCGCGCCGAGGTGAAGT
TCGAGGGCGACACCCTGGTGAACCGCATCGAGCTGAAGGGCATCGACTTCAAGGAGGACGGCAACATCCT
GGGGCACAAGCTGGAGTACAACTACAACAGCCACAACGTCTATATCATGGCCGACAAGCAGAAGAACGGC
ATCAAGGTGAACTTCAAGATCCGCCACAACATCGAGGACGGCAGCGTGCAGCTCGCCGACCACTACCAGC
AGAACACCCCCATCGGCGACGGCCCCGTGCTGCTGCCCGACAACCACTACCTGAGCACCCAGTCCGCCCT
GAGCAAAGACCCCAACGAGAAGCGCGATCACATGGTCCTGCTGGAGTTCGTGACCGCCGCCGGGATCACT
CTCGGCATGGACGAGCTGTACAAGGGTGGGCGCGCCCGGGCAGATGTGTATAAGAGACAGCCTTTGGCCT
ATGAGATCTGGATGTGTATAGTGTTTGCCTACATTGGAGTGAGCGTCGTCCTCTTCCTGGTCAGCCGTTT
CAGCCCCTACGAATGGCACAGCGAAGAGTTTGAAGAGGGACGAGACCAGACAACCAGTGACCAGTCAAAT
GAGTTTGGCATATTCAACAGCCTGTGGTTCTCCCTGGGGGCCTTCATGCAGCAAGGATGTGACATTTCCC
CCAGGTCCCTGTCCGGACGCATCGTCGGCGGCGTCTGGTGGTTCTTCACTTTGATCATCATCTCCTCGTA
CACAGCCAACCTGGCTGCCTTCCTGACTGTGGAGAGGATGGTGTCTCCCATTGAGAGTGCAGAGGACCTG
GCAAAGCAGACGGAAATTGCTTATGGGACATTGGAAGCAGGCTCCACTAAGGAGTTCTTCAGGAGATCTA
AAATCGCTGTGTTTGAGAAGATGTGGACATACATGAAGTCTGCAGAACCATCCGTGTTTGTTCGGACCAC
AGAGGAAGGCATGATCAGAGTGAGAAAATCTAAAGGCAAATACGCCTACCTCCTGGAGTCCACCATGAAT
GAGTATATTGAGCAACGAAAGCCCTGTGACACCATGAAAGTGGGAGGTAACTTGGATTCCAAAGGCTATG
GCATTGCGACACCCAAGGGGTCCGCCCTGAGAGGTCCCGTAAACCTAGCGGTTTTGAAACTCAGTGAGCA
AGGCGTCTTAGACAAGCTGAAAAGCAAATGGTGGTACGATAAAGGGGAATGTGGAAGCAAGGACTCCGGA
AGTAAGGACAAGACCAGCGCTTTGAGCCTCAGCAATGTGGCAGGCGTGTTCTACATCCTGATTGGAGGGC
TGGGACTGGCCATGCTGGTTGCCTTAATCGAGTTCTGCTACAAATCCCGTAGCGAGTCGAAGCGGATGAA
GGGTTTCTGTTTGATCCCACAGCAATCCATCAATGAAGCCATACGGACATCGACCCTCCCCCGGAACAGT
GGGGCAGGAGCCAGCGGAGGAGGCGGCAGTGGAGAGAATGGCCGGGTGGTCAGCCAGGACTTCCCCAAGT
CCATGCAATCCATTCCCTGCATGAGTCACAGTTCAGGGATGCCCTTGGGAGCCACAGGATTGTAACTGAA
GCTTGGCCGCCATGGCCCAACTTGTTTATTGCAGCTTATAATGGTTACAAATAAAGCAATAGCATCACAA
ATTTCACAAATAAAGCATTTTTTTCACTGCATTCTAGTTGTGGTTTGTCCAAACTCATCAATGTATCTTA
TCATGTCTGGATCGGGAATTAATTCGGCGCAGCACCATGGCCTGAAATAACCTCTGAAAGAGGAACTTGG
TTAGGTACCTTCTGAGGCGGAAAGAACCAGCTGTGGAATGTGTGTCAGTTAGGGTGTGGAAAGTCCCCAG
GCTCCCCAGCAGGCAGAAGTATGCAAAGCATGCATCTCAATTAGTCAGCAACCAGGTGTGGAAAGTCCCC
AGGCTCCCCAGCAGGCAGAAGTATGCAAAGCATGCATCTCAATTAGTCAGCAACCATAGTCCCGCCCCTA
ACTCCGCCCATCCCGCCCCTAACTCCGCCCAGTTCCGCCCATTCTCCGCCCCATGGCTGACTAATTTTTT
TTATTTATGCAGAGGCCGAGGCCGCCTCGGCCTCTGAGCTATTCCAGAAGTAGTGAGGAGGCTTTTTTGG
AGGCCTAGGCTTTTGCAAAAAGCTGTTAACAGCTTGGCACTGGCCGTCGTTTTACAACGTCGTGACTGGG
AAAACCCTGGCGTTACCCAACTTAATCGCCTTGCAGCACATCCCCCTTTCGCCAGCTGGCGTAATAGCGA
AGAGGCCCGCACCGATCGCCCTTCCCAACAGTTGCGCAGCCTGAATGGCGAATGGCGCCTGATGCGGTAT
TTTCTCCTTACGCATCTGTGCGGTATTTCACACCGCATA
[142 nt withheld, positions 5290-5431]
C
[141 nt withheld, positions 5433-5573]
CCTTTGACGTTGGAGTCCACGTTCTTT
[37 nt withheld, positions 5601-5637]
ACCCTATCTCGGGCTATTCTTTTGATTTATAAGGGATTTTGCCGATTTCGGCCTATTGGTTAAAAAATGA
GCTGATTTAACAAAAATTTAACGCGAATTTTAACAAAATATTAACGTTTACAATTTTATGGTGCACTCTC
AGTACAATCTGCTCTGATGCCGCATAGTTAAGCCAGCCCCGACACCCGCCAACACCCGCTGACGCGCCCT
GACGGGCTTGTCTGCTCCCGGCATCCGCTTACAGACAAGCTGTGACCGTCTCCGGGAGCTGCATGTGTCA
GAGGTTTTCACCGTCATCACCGAAACGCGCGAGACGAAAGGGCCTCGTGATACGCCTATTTTTATAGGTT
AATGTCATGATAATAATGGTTTCTTAGACGTCAGGTGGCACTTTTCGGGGAAATGTGCGCGGAACCCCTA
TTTGTTTATTTTTCTAAATACATTCAAATATGTATCCGCTCATGAGACAATAACCCTGATAAATGCTTCA
ATAATATTGAAAAAGGAAGAGTATGAGTATTCAACATTTCCGTGTCGCCCTTATTCCCTTTTTTGCGGCA
TTTTGCCTTCCTGTTTTTGCTCACCCAGAAACGCTGGTGAAAGTAAAAGATGCTGAAGATCAGTTGGGTG
CACGAGTGGGTTACATCGAACTGGATCTCAACAGCGGTAAGATCCTTGAGAGTTTTCGCCCCGAAGAACG
TTTTCCAATGATGAGCACTTTTAAAGTTCTGCTATGTGGCGCGGTATTATCCCGTATTGACGCCGGGCAA
GAGCAACTCGGTCGCCGCATACACTATTCTCAGAATGACTTGGTTGAGTACTCACCAGTCACAGAAAAGC
ATCTTACGGATGGCATGACAGTAAGAGAATTATGCAGTGCTGCCATAACCATGAGTGATAACACTGCGGC
CAACTTACTTCTGACAACGATCGGAGGACCGAAGGAGCTAACCGCTTTTTTGCACAACATGGGGGATCAT
GTAACTCGCCTTGATCGTTGGGAACCGGAGCTGAATGAAGCCATACCAAACGACGAGCGTGACACCACGA
TGCCTGTAGCAATGGCAACAACGTTGCGCAAACTATTAACTGGCGAACTACTTACTCTAGCTTCCCGGCA
ACAATTAATAGACTGGATGGAGGCGGATAAAGTTGCAGGACCACTTCTGCGCTCGGCCCTTCCGGCTGGC
TGGTTTATTGCTGATAAATCTGGAGCCGGTGAGCGTGGGTCTCGCGGTATCATTGCAGCACTGGGGCCAG
ATGGTAAGCCCTCCCGTATCGTAGTTATCTACACGACGGGGAGTCAGGCAACTATGGATGAACGAAATAG
ACAGATCGCTGAGATAGGTGCCTCACTGATTAAGCATTGGTAACTGTCAGACCAAGTTTACTCATATATA
CTTTAGATTGATTTAAAACTTCATTTTTAATTTAAAAGGATCTAGGTGAAGATCCTTTTTGATAATCTCA
TGACCAAAATCCCTTAACGTGAGTTTTCGTTCCACTGAGCGTCAGACCCCGTAGAAAAGATCAAAGGATC
TTCTTGAGATCCTTTTTTTCTGCGCGTAATCTGCTGCTTGCAAACAAAAAAACCACCGCTACCAGCGGTG
GTTTGTTTGCCGGATCAAGAGCTACCAACTCTTTTTCCGAAGGTAACTGGCTTCAGCAGAGCGCAGATAC
CAAATACTGTTCTTCTAGTGTAGCCGTAGTTAGGCCACCACTTCAAGAACTCTGTAGCACCGCCTACATA
CCTCGCTCTGCTAATCCTGTTACCAGTGGCTGCTGCCAGTGGCGATAAGTCGTGTCTTACCGGGTTGGAC
TCAAGACGATAGTTACCGGATAAGGCGCAGCGGTCGGGCTGAACGGGGGGTTCGTGCACACAGCCCAGCT
TGGAGCGAACGACCTACACCGAACTGAGATACCTACAGCGTGAGCTATGAGAAAGCGCCACGCTTCCCGA
AGGGAGAAAGGCGGACAGGTATCCGGTAAGCGGCAGGGTCGGAACAGGAGAGCGCACGAGGGAGCTTCCA
GGGGGAAACGCCTGGTATCTTTATAGTCCTGTCGGGTTTCGCCACCTCTGACTTGAGCGTCGATTTTTGT
GATGCTCGTCAGGGGGGCGGAGCCTATGGAAAAACGCCAGCAACGCGGCCTTTTTACGGTTCCTGGCCTT
TTGCTGGCCTTTTGCTCACATGTTCTTTCCTGCGTTATCCCCTGATTCTGTGGATAACCGTATTACCGCC
TTTGAGTGAGCTGATACCGCTCGCCGCAGCCGAACGACCGAGCGCAGCGAGTCAGTGAGCGAGGAAGCGG
AAGAGCGCCCAATACGCAAACCGCCTCTCCCCGCGCGTTGGCCGATTCATTAATGCAGCTGGCACGACAG
GTTTCCCGACTGGAAAGCGGGCAGTGAGCGCAACGCAATTAATGTGAGTTAGCTCACTCATTAGGCACCC
CAGGCTTTACACTTTATGCTTCCGGCTCGTATGTTGTGTGGAATTGTGAGCGGATAACAATTTCACACAG
GAAACAGCTATGACATGATTACGAATTAA
Features (pLannotate 1.2.2; 20 found; start..end, strand, type, name):
     14..393     +  enhancer       CMV enhancer: human cytomegalovirus immediate early enhancer
    394..597     +  promoter       CMV promoter: human cytomegalovirus (CMV) immediate early promoter
    733..776     +  intron         CMV intron (fragment): modified intron A from human cytomegalovirus
    828..846     +  promoter       SP6 promoter: promoter for bacteriophage SP6 RNA polymerase
    850..887     +  CDS            IgH signal sequence (fragment): signal sequence from the mouse immunoglobulin heavy chain variable region
    969..4472    +  CDS            Gria1: GRIA1_MOUSE - Also known as Glur1. Experimental evidence at protein level: Swiss-Prot protein existence level 1. Ionotropic glutamate receptor. L-glutamate acts as an excitatory neurotransmitter at many synapses in the central nervous system. Binding of the excitatory neurotransmitter L-glutamate induces a conformation change, leading to the opening of the cation channel, and thereby converts the chemical signal to an electrical impulse. The receptor then desensitizes rapidly and enters a transient inactive state, characterized by the presence of bound agonist. In the presence of CACNG4 or CAC
   4499..4633    +  polyA_signal   SV40 poly(A) signal: SV40 polyadenylation signal
   4702..5059    +  promoter       SV40 promoter: SV40 enhancer and early promoter
   5078..5232    +  CDS            lacZα (fragment): LacZα fragment of β-galactosidase; lacZ fragment
   5238..5289    -  misc_feature   bom (fragment): basis of mobility region from pBR322
   5308..5688    +  rep_origin     M13 ori (sequence partly withheld): M13 bacteriophage origin of replication; arrow indicates direction of (+) strand synthesis
   5764..5813    -  misc_feature   bom (fragment): basis of mobility region from pBR322
   5915..5950    -  CDS            rop (fragment): Rop protein, which maintains plasmids at low copy number; rop
   6045..6149    +  promoter       AmpR promoter: bla
   6150..7010    +  CDS            AmpR: β-lactamase; bla; confers resistance to ampicillin, carbenicillin, and related antibiotics
   7181..7769    +  rep_origin     ori: high-copy-number ColE1/pMB1/pBR322/pUC origin of replication
   7952..8044    +  CDS            lacI (fragment): lac repressor; lacI; The lac repressor binds to the lac operator to inhibit transcription in E. coli. This inhibition can be relieved by adding lactose or isopropyl-β-D-thiogalactopyranoside (IPTG).
   8057..8078    +  protein_bind   CAP binding site: CAP binding activates transcription in the presence of cAMP. E. coli catabolite activator protein
   8093..8123    +  promoter       lac promoter: promoter for the E. coli lac operon
   8131..8147    +  protein_bind   lac operator: The lac repressor binds to the lac operator to inhibit transcription in E. coli. This inhibition can be relieved by adding lactose or isopropyl-β-D-thiogalactopyranoside (IPTG). lac repressor encoded by lacI
