[The description below was written by a language model from this plasmid's Addgene catalogue record and pLannotate feature annotations shown in this document.]
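Description:
pFlg167 is a mammalian expression plasmid built on a CMV Sport backbone (about 4.5 kb of the 8,186 bp total) that encodes a fluorescently tagged version of the rat AMPA-type ionotropic glutamate receptor subunit GluR1 (Gria1, also called GluA1). It is maintained in E. coli as a high-copy plasmid through a ColE1/pUC-type origin and is selected with ampicillin via the β-lactamase gene. An M13 phage origin is also present, along with lac promoter/operator sequences and small fragments of lacZα, lacI, rop and bom that are backbone remnants.

Expression in mammalian cells is driven by the human cytomegalovirus immediate early enhancer and promoter, followed by a short fragment of CMV intron A, and is terminated by an SV40 polyadenylation signal. An SP6 promoter sits just upstream of the insert and could serve for in vitro transcription or as a sequencing primer site. The annotated Gria1 reading frame spans roughly 3.5 kb, which is longer than the native subunit alone and is consistent with the recorded modification: a fluorescent protein inserted within the receptor rather than fused to an end. The feature table does not annotate the fluorescent protein separately, and the record does not give its position. The associated work concerns sites in AMPA receptor subunits that tolerate green fluorescent protein insertion. The short "IgH signal sequence" match just before the insert is a fragmentary hit that may not be meaningful, and an SV40 early promoter downstream of the polyA signal has no intact marker annotated after it.

According to the record, the tagged subunit remains functional, so the plasmid suits visualising GluR1 in transfected cells while preserving channel activity.
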