Addgene plasmid #101019: pFlg167
Purpose: fluorescent, functional, glutamate receptor subunit
Depositing lab: Thomas Hughes. Publication: Regions of alpha-amino-5-methyl-3-hydroxy-4-isoxazole propionic acid receptor subunits that are permissive for the insertion of green fluorescent protein. Sheridan DL, Robert A, Cho CH, Howe JR, Hughes TE. Neuroscience. 2006 Aug 25;141(2):837-49. Epub 2006 Jun 12. 10.1016/j.neuroscience.2006.04.052 PubMed 16765522.
Backbone
  Vector backbone: CMV sport
  Backbone manufacturer: life technologies
  Backbone size w/o insert (bp): 4500
  Total vector size (bp): 8186
  Vector type: Mammalian Expression
Growth in bacteria
  Bacterial resistance: Ampicillin, 100 μg/mL
  Growth temperature: 37°C
  Growth strain: DH5alpha
  Copy number: High Copy
Gene/Insert
  Gene/Insert name: GluR 1
  Species: R. norvegicus (rat)
  Mutation: fluorescent protein inserted into subunit
  GenBank ID: NM_031608.1
  Entrez Gene: Gria1 (a.k.a. GluA1, gluR-A)
  Promoter: cmv
  Cloning method: Restriction Enzyme; 5′ cloning site ecoR1 (unknown if destroyed); 3′ cloning site hind III (unknown if destroyed)
  Sequencing primers: 5′ sp6
Terms and licenses: Academic/Nonprofit Terms; Industry Terms: Not Available to Industry
How to cite: pFlg167 was a gift from Thomas Hughes (Addgene plasmid # 101019 ; http://n2t.net/addgene:101019 ; RRID:Addgene_101019)
